>Addgene plasmid #175257 | pCAG-loxpSTOPloxp-lyn-NeonGreen | addgene full sequence | sequence record 372390 | Addgene NGS Result
GATTCGACATTGATTATTGACTAGTTATTAATAGTAATCAATTACGGGGTCATTAGTTCATAGCCCATAT
ATGGAGTTCCGCGTTACATAACTTACGGTAAATGGCCCGCCTGGCTGACCGCCCAACGACCCCCGCCCAT
TGACGTCAATAATGACGTATGTTCCCATAGTAACGCCAATAGGGACTTTCCATTGACGTCAATGGGTGGA
GTATTTACGGTAAACTGCCCACTTGGCAGTACATCAAGTGTATCATATGCCAAGTACGCCCCCTATTGAC
GTCAATGACGGTAAATGGCCCGCCTGGCATTATGCCCAGTACATGACCTTATGGGACTTTCCTACTTGGC
AGTACATCTACGTATTAGTCATCGCTATTACCATGGTCGAGGTGAGCCCCACGTTCTGCTTCACTCTCCC
CATCTCCCCCCCCTCCCCACCCCCAATTTTGTATTTATTTATTTTTTAATTATTTTGTGCAGCGATGGGG
GCGGGGGGGGGGGGGGGGCGCGCGCCAGGSGGGGSGGGGSGGGGCGRGGGGSGGGGSGGGGCGAGGCGGA
GAGGTGCGGCGGCAGCCAATCAGAGCGGCGCGCTCCGAAAGTTTCCTTTTATGGCGAGGCGGCGGCGGCG
GCGGCCCTATAAAAAGCGAAGCGCGCGGCGGGCGGGAGTCGCTGCGCGCTGCCTTCGCCCCGTGCCCCGC
TCCGCCGCCGCCTCGCGCCGCCCGCCCCGGCTCTGACTGACCGCGTTACTCCCACAGGTGAGCGGGCGGG
ACGGCCCTTCTCCTCCGGGCTGTAATTAGCGCTTGGTTTAATGACGGCTTGTTTCTTTTCTGTGGCTGCG
TGAAAGCCTTGAGGGGCTCCGGGAGGGCCCTTTGTGCGGGGGGAGCGGCTCGGGGGGTGCGTGCGTGTGT
GTGTGCGTGGGGAGCGCCGCGTGCGGCTCCGCGCTGCCCGGCGGCTGTGAGCGCTGCGGGCGCGGCGCGG
GGCTTTGTGCGCTCCGCAGTGTGCGCGAGGGGAGCGCGGCCGGGGGCGGTGCCCCGCGGTGCGGGGGGGG
CTGCGAGGGGAACAAAGGCTGCGTGCGGGGTGTGTGCGTGGGGGGGTGAGCAGGGGGTGTGGGCGCGTCG
GTCGGGCTGCAACCCCCCCTGCACCCCCCTCCCCGAGTTGCTGAGCACGGCCCGGCTTCGGGTGCGGGGC
TCCGTACGGGGCGTGGCGCGGGGCTCGCCGTGCCGGGCGGGGGGTGGCGGCAGGTGGGGGTGCCGGGCGG
GGCGGGGCCGCCTCGGGCCGGGGAGGGCTCGGGGGAGGGGCGCGGCGGCCCCCGGAGCGCCGGCGGCTGT
CGAGGCGCGGCGAGCCGCAGCCATTGCCTTTTATGGTAATCGTGCGAGAGGGCGCAGGGACTTCCTTTGT
CCCAAATCTGTGCGGAGCCGAAATCTGGGAGGCGCCGCCGCACCCCCTCTAGCGGGCGCGGGGCGAAGCG
GTGCGGCGCCGGCAGGAAGGAAATGGGCGGGGAGGGCCTTCGTGCGTCGCCGCGCCGCCGTCCCCTTCTC
CCTCTCCAGCCTCGGGGCTGTCCGCGGGGGGACGGCTGCCTTCGGGGGGGACGGGGCAGGGCGGGGTTCG
GCTTCTGGCGTGTGACCGGCGGCTCTAGAGCCTCTGCTAACCATGTTCATGCCTTCTTCTTTTTCCTACA
GATCCTTAAAATATAACTTCGTATAATGTATGCTATACGAAGTTATTCGCGATGAATAAATGAAAGCTTG
CAGATCTGCGACTCTAGAGGATCTGCGACTCTAGAGGATCATAATCAGCCATACCACATTTGTAGAGGTT
TTACTTGCTTTAAAAAACCTCCCACACCTCCCCCTGAACCTGAAACATAAAATGAATGCAATTGTTGTTG
TTAACTTGTTTATTGCAGCTTATAATGGTTACAAATAAAGCAATAGCATCACAAATTTCACAAATAAAGC
ATTTTTTTCACTGCATTCTAGTTGTGGTTTGTCCAAACTCATCAATGTATCTTATCATGTCTGGATCTGC
GACTCTAGAGGATCATAATCAGCCATACCACATTTGTAGAGGTTTTACTTGCTTTAAAAAACCTCCCACA
CCTCCCCCTGAACCTGAAACATAAAATGAATGCAATTGTTGTTGTTAACTTGTTTATTGCAGCTTATAAT
GGTTACAAATAAAGCAATAGCATCACAAATTTCACAAATAAAGCATTTTTTTCACTGCATTCTAGTTGTG
GTTTGTCCAAACTCATCAATGTATCTTATCATGTCTGGATCCCCATCAAGCTGATCCGGAACCCTTAATA
TAACTTCGTATAATGTATGCTATACGAAGTTATTAGGTCCCTCGACCTGCAGCTGCAGGCCACCATGGGA
TGTATTAAATCAAAAAGGAAAGACGGGGCCCGGTACCATATGGTGAGCAAGGGCGAGGAGGATAACATGG
CCTCTCTCCCAGCGACACATGAGTTACACATCTTTGGCTCCATCAACGGTGTGGACTTTGACATGGTGGG
TCAGGGCACCGGCAATCCAAATGATGGTTATGAGGAGTTAAACCTGAAGTCCACCAAGGGTGACCTCCAG
TTCTCCCCCTGGATTCTGGTCCCTCATATCGGGTATGGCTTCCATCAGTACCTGCCCTACCCTGACGGGA
TGTCGCCTTTCCAGGCCGCCATGGTAGATGGCTCCGGCTACCAAGTCCATCGCACAATGCAGTTTGAAGA
TGGTGCCTCCCTTACTGTTAACTACCGCTACACCTACGAGGGAAGCCACATCAAAGGAGAGGCCCAGGTG
AAGGGGACTGGTTTCCCTGCTGACGGTCCTGTGATGACCAACTCGCTGACCGCTGCGGACTGGTGCAGGT
CGAAGAAGACTTACCCCAACGACAAAACCATCATCAGTACCTTTAAGTGGAGTTACACCACTGGAAATGG
CAAGCGCTACCGGAGCACTGCGCGGACCACCTACACCTTTGCCAAGCCAATGGCGGCTAACTATCTGAAG
AACCAGCCGATGTACGTGTTCCGTAAGACGGAGCTCAAGCACTCCAAGACCGAGCTCAACTTCAAGGAGT
GGCAAAAGGCCTTTACCGATGTGATGGGCATGGACGAGCTGTACAAGTAAGAGCTCGCTGATCAGCCTCG
ACTGTGCCTTCTAGTTGCCAGCCATCTGTTGTTTGCCCCTCCCCCGTGCCTTCCTTGACCCTGGAAGGTG
CCACTCCCACTGTCCTTTCCTAATAAAATGAGGAAATTGCATCGCATTGTCTGAGTAGGTGTCATTCTAT
TCTGGGGGGTGGGGTGGGGCAGGACAGCAAGGGGGAGGATTGGGAAGACAATAGCAGGCATGCTGGGGAT
GCGGTGGGCTCTATGGCTTCTGAGGCGGAAAGAACCAGCTGGGGCTCGAGATCCACTAGTTCTAGCCTCG
AGGCTAGAGCGGCCGCCACTGGCCGTCGTTTTACAACGTCGTGACTGGGAAAACCCTGGCGTTACCCAAC
TTAATCGCCTTGCAGCACATCCCCCTTTCGCCAGCTGGCGTAATAGCGAAGAGGCCCGCACCGATCGCCC
TTCCCAACAGTTGCGCAGCCTGAATGGCGAATGGAAATTGTAAGCGTTAATATTTTGTTAAAATTCGCGT
TAAATTTTTGTTAAATCAGCTCATTTTTTAACCAATAGGCCGAAATCGGCAAAATCCCTTATAAATCAAA
AGAATAGACCGAGATAGGGT
[37 nt withheld, positions 3731-3767]
AAAGAACGTGGACTCCAACGTCAAAGG
[49 nt withheld, positions 3795-3843]
T
[91 nt withheld, positions 3845-3935]
G
[124 nt withheld, positions 3937-4060]
CAGGTGGCACTTTTCGGGGAAATGTGCGCGGAACCCCTATTTGTTTATTTTTCTAAATACATTCAAATAT
GTATCCGCTCATGAGACAATAACCCTGATAAATGCTTCAATAATATTGAAAAAGGAAGAGTATGAGTATT
CAACATTTCCGTGTCGCCCTTATTCCCTTTTTTGCGGCATTTTGCCTTCCTGTTTTTGCTCACCCAGAAA
CGCTGGTGAAAGTAAAAGATGCTGAAGATCAGTTGGGTGCACGAGTGGGTTACATCGAACTGGATCTCAA
CAGCGGTAAGATCCTTGAGAGTTTTCGCCCCGAAGAACGTTTTCCAATGATGAGCACTTTTAAAGTTCTG
CTATGTGGCGCGGTATTATCCCGTATTGACGCCGGGCAAGAGCAACTCGGTCGCCGCATACACTATTCTC
AGAATGACTTGGTTGAGTACTCACCAGTCACAGAAAAGCATCTTACGGATGGCATGACAGTAAGAGAATT
ATGCAGTGCTGCCATAACCATGAGTGATAACACTGCGGCCAACTTACTTCTGACAACGATCGGAGGACCG
AAGGAGCTAACCGCTTTTTTGCACAACATGGGGGATCATGTAACTCGCCTTGATCGTTGGGAACCGGAGC
TGAATGAAGCCATACCAAACGACGAGCGTGACACCACGATGCCTGTAGCAATGGCAACAACGTTGCGCAA
ACTATTAACTGGCGAACTACTTACTCTAGCTTCCCGGCAACAATTAATAGACTGGATGGAGGCGGATAAA
GTTGCAGGACCACTTCTGCGCTCGGCCCTTCCGGCTGGCTGGTTTATTGCTGATAAATCTGGAGCCGGTG
AGCGTGGGTCTCGCGGTATCATTGCAGCACTGGGGCCAGATGGTAAGCCCTCCCGTATCGTAGTTATCTA
CACGACGGGGAGTCAGGCAACTATGGATGAACGAAATAGACAGATCGCTGAGATAGGTGCCTCACTGATT
AAGCATTGGTAACTGTCAGACCAAGTTTACTCATATATACTTTAGATTGATTTAAAACTTCATTTTTAAT
TTAAAAGGATCTAGGTGAAGATCCTTTTTGATAATCTCATGACCAAAATCCCTTAACGTGAGTTTTCGTT
CCACTGAGCGTCAGACCCCGTAGAAAAGATCAAAGGATCTTCTTGAGATCCTTTTTTTCTGCGCGTAATC
TGCTGCTTGCAAACAAAAAAACCACCGCTACCAGCGGTGGTTTGTTTGCCGGATCAAGAGCTACCAACTC
TTTTTCCGAAGGTAACTGGCTTCAGCAGAGCGCAGATACCAAATACTGTTCTTCTAGTGTAGCCGTAGTT
AGGCCACCACTTCAAGAACTCTGTAGCACCGCCTACATACCTCGCTCTGCTAATCCTGTTACCAGTGGCT
GCTGCCAGTGGCGATAAGTCGTGTCTTACCGGGTTGGACTCAAGACGATAGTTACCGGATAAGGCGCAGC
GGTCGGGCTGAACGGGGGGTTCGTGCACACAGCCCAGCTTGGAGCGAACGACCTACACCGAACTGAGATA
CCTACAGCGTGAGCTATGAGAAAGCGCCACGCTTCCCGAAGGGAGAAAGGCGGACAGGTATCCGGTAAGC
GGCAGGGTCGGAACAGGAGAGCGCACGAGGGAGCTTCCAGGGGGAAACGCCTGGTATCTTTATAGTCCTG
TCGGGTTTCGCCACCTCTGACTTGAGCGTCGATTTTTGTGATGCTCGTCAGGGGGGCGGAGCCTATGGAA
AAACGCCAGCAACGCGGCCTTTTTACGGTTCCTGGCCTTTTGCTGGCCTTTTGCTCACATGTTCTTTCCT
GCGTTATCCCCTGATTCTGTGGATAACCGTATTACCGCCTTTGAGTGAGCTGATACCGCTCGCCGCAGCC
GAACGACCGAGCGCAGCGAGTCAGTGAGCGAGGAAGCGGAAGAGCGCCCAATACGCAAACCGCCTCTCCC
CGCGCGTTGGCCGATTCATTAATGCAGCTGGCACGACAGGTTTCCCGACTGGAAAGCGGGCAGTGAGCGC
AACGCAATTAATGTGAGTTAGCTCACTCATTAGGCACCCCAGGCTTTACACTTTATGCTTCCGGCTCGTA
TGTTGTGTGGAATTGTGAGCGGATAACAATTTCACACAGGAAACAGCTATGACCATGAGGCGCGCCG
Features (pLannotate 1.2.2; 21 found; start..end, strand, type, name):
      6..385     +  enhancer       CMV enhancer: human cytomegalovirus immediate early enhancer
    387..664     +  promoter       chicken β-actin promoter: No description available
    665..1681    +  intron         chimeric intron: chimera between introns from chicken β-actin and rabbit β-globin
   1693..1726    -  protein_bind   loxP: Cre-mediated recombination occurs in the 8-bp core sequence (GCATACAT). Cre recombinase
   1787..1870    +  CDS            large T antigen (fragment): large T antigen from SV40 (simian virus 40)
   1893..2027    +  polyA_signal   SV40 poly(A) signal: SV40 polyadenylation signal
   2041..2124    +  CDS            large T antigen (fragment): large T antigen from SV40 (simian virus 40)
   2147..2281    +  polyA_signal   SV40 poly(A) signal: SV40 polyadenylation signal
   2310..2343    -  protein_bind   loxP: Cre-mediated recombination occurs in the 8-bp core sequence (GCATACAT). Cre recombinase
   2420..3127    +  CDS            mNeonGreen: mNeonGreen is a basic (constitutively fluorescent) green/yellow fluorescent protein published in 2013, derived from Branchiostoma lanceolatum. It is reported to be a very rapidly-maturing monomer with moderate acid sensitivity.
   3152..3376    +  polyA_signal   bGH poly(A) signal: bovine growth hormone polyadenylation signal
   3380..3401    +  promoter       SV40 promoter (fragment): SV40 enhancer and early promoter
   3447..3601    +  CDS            lacZα (fragment): LacZα fragment of β-galactosidase; lacZ fragment
   3632..4060    -  rep_origin     f1 ori (sequence partly withheld): f1 bacteriophage origin of replication; arrow indicates direction of (+) strand synthesis
   4087..4191    +  promoter       AmpR promoter: bla
   4192..5052    +  CDS            AmpR: β-lactamase; bla; confers resistance to ampicillin, carbenicillin, and related antibiotics
   5223..5811    +  rep_origin     ori: high-copy-number ColE1/pMB1/pBR322/pUC origin of replication
   5994..6086    +  CDS            lacI (fragment): lac repressor; lacI; The lac repressor binds to the lac operator to inhibit transcription in E. coli. This inhibition can be relieved by adding lactose or isopropyl-β-D-thiogalactopyranoside (IPTG).
   6099..6120    +  protein_bind   CAP binding site: CAP binding activates transcription in the presence of cAMP. E. coli catabolite activator protein
   6135..6165    +  promoter       lac promoter: promoter for the E. coli lac operon
   6173..6189    +  protein_bind   lac operator: The lac repressor binds to the lac operator to inhibit transcription in E. coli. This inhibition can be relieved by adding lactose or isopropyl-β-D-thiogalactopyranoside (IPTG). lac repressor encoded by lacI
