[The description below was written by a language model from this plasmid's Addgene catalogue record and pLannotate feature annotations shown in this document.]
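Description:
pCAG-loxpSTOPloxp-lyn-NeonGreen is a Cre-dependent mammalian expression plasmid built on the pCAG-loxSTOPlox-EGFP backbone, in which the reporter position carries a membrane-targeted mNeonGreen. It is propagated in E. coli through a high-copy ColE1/pUC-type origin and selected with ampicillin via the β-lactamase gene. An f1 origin and remnants of a lac cloning region (lacZα and lacI fragments, CAP site, lac promoter and operator) are carried over from the parental vector and play no role in mammalian expression. The plasmid has no mammalian selection marker and no viral packaging elements, so it is suited to transient delivery.

Expression is driven by the CAG promoter, annotated here as the CMV immediate-early enhancer, the chicken β-actin promoter and the chimeric β-actin/β-globin intron. Directly downstream sits a STOP cassette flanked by two loxP sites in the same orientation. The cassette contains two tandem SV40 polyadenylation signals with adjoining large T antigen fragments, which terminate transcription before the reporter. Cre recombinase excises this floxed cassette and places the coding sequence under direct CAG control. The insert is the short N-terminal membrane-targeting motif of human Lyn kinase, an acylation signal that anchors proteins to the inner face of the plasma membrane, fused to mNeonGreen at its C terminus and followed by a bGH polyadenylation signal. The Lyn motif is too short to be picked up in the feature table but would lie just upstream of the annotated mNeonGreen CDS.

The stated purpose is membrane labelling. Combined with a Cre source, the construct allows restricted or sparse bright green outlining of cell membranes. The associated publication concerns visualising axon growth and growth cone dynamics in embryonic brain slice cultures.
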