Addgene plasmid #175257: pCAG-loxpSTOPloxp-lyn-NeonGreen
Purpose: membrane target protein labelling
Depositing lab: Frank Bradke & Sebastián Dupraz. Depositing organization: Deutsches Zentrum fuer Neurodegenerative Erkrankungen (DZNE). Publication: In Situ Visualization of Axon Growth and Growth Cone Dynamics in Acute Ex Vivo Embryonic Brain Slice Cultures. Alfadil E, Bradke F, Dupraz S. J Vis Exp. 2021 Oct 14;(176). doi: 10.3791/63068. PubMed 34723948.
Backbone
  Vector backbone: pCAG-loxSTOPlox-EGFP
  Backbone size w/o insert (bp): 5711
  Vector type: Mammalian Expression, Cre/Lox
Growth in bacteria
  Bacterial resistance: Ampicillin, 100 μg/mL
  Growth temperature: 37°C
  Growth strain: NEB Stable
  Copy number: Unknown
Gene/Insert
  Gene/Insert name: Lyn membrane targeting motif
  Species: H. sapiens (human)
  Insert size (bp): 756
  Mutation: None (wt)
  Promoter: pCAG
  Tag / fusion protein: mNeonGreen (C terminal on insert)
  Cloning method: Restriction Enzyme; 5′ cloning site PacI (not destroyed); 3′ cloning site SwaI (not destroyed)
  Sequencing primers: 5′ pCAG forward (GCAACGTGCTGGTTATTGTG); 3′ NeonGFP reverse (5’-GGAGAGAGGCCATGTTATCC-3’)
Terms and licenses: Academic/Nonprofit Terms; Industry Terms: Not Available to Industry
Depositor comments: Membrane targetting sequence is Lyn (MGCIKSKRKD)
How to cite: pCAG-loxpSTOPloxp-lyn-NeonGreen was a gift from Frank Bradke & Sebastián Dupraz (Addgene plasmid # 175257 ; http://n2t.net/addgene:175257 ; RRID:Addgene_175257)
